Addgene plasmid #148145: pT7-V5-SBP-C1-Hs4EBP1-Y54AL59A_Z
Purpose: Mammalian Expression of Hs4EBP1-Y54AL59A
Depositing lab: Elisa Izaurralde. Depositing organization: Max Planck Institute for Developmental Biology. Publication: GIGYF1/2 proteins use auxiliary sequences to selectively bind to 4EHP and repress target mRNA expression. Peter D, Weber R, Sandmeir F, Wohlbold L, Helms S, Bawankar P, Valkov E, Igreja C, Izaurralde E. Genes Dev. 2017 Jun 1;31(11):1147-1161. doi: 10.1101/gad.299420.117. Epub 2017 Jul 11. PubMed 28698298.
Backbone
  Vector backbone: Unknown
  Vector type: Mammalian Expression
Growth in bacteria
  Bacterial resistance: Kanamycin, 50 μg/mL
  Growth temperature: 37°C
  Growth strain: DH5alpha
  Copy number: High Copy
Gene/Insert
  Gene/Insert name: Hs4EBP1-Y54AL59A
  Species: H. sapiens (human)
  Entrez Gene: EIF4EBP1 (a.k.a. 4E-BP1, 4EBP1, BP-1, PHAS-I)
  Cloning method: Unknown
Terms and licenses: Academic/Nonprofit Terms; Industry Terms: Not Available to Industry
Depositor comments: ORF extracted from NCBI:NM_004095.3 Plasmids from this collection were made available to the research community and donated after the lab closed. Please note that the sequence provided by the depositing laboratory may be theoretical/predicted or based on Sanger sequencing results. There may be discrepancies between sequencing results obtained by Addgene and the depositor sequence. If an Addgene verified sequence is not available, please contact before placing your order to request that our lab fully sequence the plasmid.
How to cite: pT7-V5-SBP-C1-Hs4EBP1-Y54AL59A_Z was a gift from Elisa Izaurralde (Addgene plasmid # 148145 ; http://n2t.net/addgene:148145 ; RRID:Addgene_148145)
