[The description below was written by a language model from this plasmid's Addgene catalogue record and pLannotate feature annotations shown in this document.]
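Description:
pT7-V5-SBP-C1-Hs4EBP1-Y54AL59A_Z is a 4,555 nt mammalian expression plasmid encoding a mutant form of human 4E-BP1 (EIF4EBP1), the translational repressor that competes with eIF4G for binding to the cap-binding protein eIF4E. The catalogue lists the backbone as unknown. It is propagated in E. coli from a high-copy ColE1/pUC-type origin and also carries an f1 origin. A single NeoR/KanR (Tn5 aminoglycoside phosphotransferase) gene sits behind tandem bacterial (AmpR/bla) and SV40 early promoters and is followed by the HSV TK polyadenylation signal. This arrangement gives kanamycin resistance in bacteria and can provide G418 resistance in mammalian cells.

The expression cassette is driven by the CMV immediate early enhancer and promoter. A T7 promoter lies just downstream, which would also permit in vitro transcription by T7 RNA polymerase. The open reading frame begins with an N-terminal V5 epitope tag, then a streptavidin-binding peptide (SBP), then the 4E-BP1 coding sequence, which the depositor notes was taken from the human reference transcript. An SV40 polyadenylation signal terminates the cassette. Short annotated fragments (HIV-1 LTR, SV40 large T antigen, ble, bGH poly(A)) appear to be partial matches to vector sequence rather than functional elements.

The name indicates Y54A and L59A substitutions. From general knowledge, these residues fall within the canonical eIF4E-binding motif of 4E-BP1, so the mutant probably serves as a binding-deficient control, though the record does not say so. The V5 tag allows immunodetection and the SBP tag allows streptavidin pull-down of the protein from transfected cells. This fits the associated study of selective binding to the eIF4E-family protein 4EHP. The deposited sequence may be theoretical rather than fully verified.
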