Features (pLannotate 1.2.2; 17 found; start..end, strand, type, name):
     61..364     +  enhancer       CMV enhancer: human cytomegalovirus immediate early enhancer
    365..568     +  promoter       CMV promoter: human cytomegalovirus (CMV) immediate early promoter
    564..597     +  LTR            5' LTR (truncated) (fragment): truncated 5' long terminal repeat (LTR) from HIV-1
    613..631     +  promoter       T7 promoter: promoter for bacteriophage T7 RNA polymerase
    668..709     +  CDS            V5 tag: epitope tag from simian virus 5
    731..844     +  CDS            SBP: streptavidin-binding peptide selected from a peptide library; binds streptavidin with nanomolar affinity (Keefe et al., 2001)
    857..1210    +  CDS            EIF4EBP1: 4EBP1_HUMAN - Experimental evidence at protein level: Swiss-Prot protein existence level 1. Repressor of translation initiation that regulates EIF4E activity by preventing its assembly into the eIF4F complex: hypophosphorylated form competes with EIF4G1/EIF4G3 and strongly binds to EIF4E, leading to repress translation. In contrast, hyperphosphorylated form dissociates from EIF4E, allowing interaction between EIF4G1/EIF4G3 and EIF4E, leading to initiation of translation. Mediates the regulation of protein translation by hormones, growth factors and other stimuli that signal through the MAP kin
   1236..1320    +  CDS            large T antigen (fragment): large T antigen from SV40 (simian virus 40)
   1343..1464    +  polyA_signal   SV40 poly(A) signal: SV40 polyadenylation signal
   1498..1926    -  rep_origin     f1 ori (sequence partly withheld): f1 bacteriophage origin of replication; arrow indicates direction of (+) strand synthesis
   1953..2057    +  promoter       AmpR promoter: bla
   2059..2416    +  promoter       SV40 promoter: SV40 enhancer and early promoter
   2451..3245    +  CDS            NeoR/KanR: aminoglycoside phosphotransferase from Tn5; aph(3')-II (or nptII); confers resistance to neomycin, kanamycin, and G418 (Geneticin®)
   3266..3418    +  CDS            ble (fragment): BLE_KLEPN - Experimental evidence at protein level: Swiss-Prot protein existence level 1. Binding protein with a strong affinity to the bleomycin family of antibiotics. Binds to CL990; an antimitotic-antibiotic compound. From Klebsiella pneumoniae.
   3477..3524    +  polyA_signal   HSV TK poly(A) signal: herpes simplex virus thymidine kinase polyadenylation signal (Cole and Stacy, 1985)
   3615..3631    -  polyA_signal   bGH poly(A) signal (fragment): bovine growth hormone polyadenylation signal
   3853..4441    +  rep_origin     ori: high-copy-number ColE1/pMB1/pBR322/pUC origin of replication
>Addgene plasmid #148145 | pT7-V5-SBP-C1-Hs4EBP1-Y54AL59A_Z | depositor full sequence | sequence record 290593 | Full Sequence
TAGTTATTAATAGTAATCAATTACGGGGTCATTAGTTCATAGCCCATATATGGAGTTCCGCGTTACATAA
CTTACGGTAAATGGCCCGCCTGGCTGACCGCCCAACGACCCCCGCCCATTGACGTCAATAATGACGTATG
TTCCCATAGTAACGCCAATAGGGACTTTCCATTGACGTCAATGGGTGGAGTATTTACGGTAAACTGCCCA
CTTGGCAGTACATCAAGTGTATCATATGCCAAGTACGCCCCCTATTGACGTCAATGACGGTAAATGGCCC
GCCTGGCATTATGCCCAGTACATGACCTTATGGGACTTTCCTACTTGGCAGTACATCTACGTATTAGTCA
TCGCTATTACCATGGTGATGCGGTTTTGGCAGTACATCAATGGGCGTGGATAGCGGTTTGACTCACGGGG
ATTTCCAAGTCTCCACCCCATTGACGTCAATGGGAGTTTGTTTTGGCACCAAAATCAACGGGACTTTCCA
AAATGTCGTAACAACTCCGCCCCATTGACGCAAATGGGCGGTAGGCGTGTACGGTGGGAGGTCTATATAA
GCAGAGCTCTCTGGCTAACTAGAGAACCCACTGCTTACTGGCTTATCGAAATTAATACGACTCACTATAG
GGAGACCCAAGCTCTAGCGCTACCGGTCGCCACCATGGGTAAGCCTATCCCTAACCCTCTCCTCGGTCTC
GATTCTACGCCCGGAAGCGGTAGCGGTACGATGGACGAGAAGACCACCGGCTGGGGGGGCGGCCACGTGG
TGGAGGGCCTGGCCGGCGAGCTGGAGCAGCTGCGGGCCAGGCTGGAGCACCACCCTCAGGGCCAGCGGGA
GCCCAGATCTCGAGCTATGTCCGGGGGCAGCAGCTGCAGCCAGACCCCAAGCCGGGCCATCCCCGCCACT
CGCCGGGTGGTGCTCGGCGACGGCGTGCAGCTCCCGCCCGGGGACTACAGCACGACCCCCGGCGGCACGC
TCTTCAGCACCACCCCGGGAGGTACCAGGATCATCGCCGACCGGAAATTCGCGATGGAGTGTCGGAACTC
ACCTGTGACCAAAACACCCCCAAGGGATCTGCCCACCATTCCGGGGGTCACCAGCCCTTCCAGTGATGAG
CCCCCCATGGAAGCCAGCCAGAGCCACCTGCGCAATAGCCCAGAAGATAAGCGGGCGGGCGGTGAAGAGT
CACAGTTTGAGATGGACATTTAAGGATCCACCGGATCTAGATAACTGATCATAATCAGCCATACCACATT
TGTAGAGGTTTTACTTGCTTTAAAAAACCTCCCACACCTCCCCCTGAACCTGAAACATAAAATGAATGCA
ATTGTTGTTGTTAACTTGTTTATTGCAGCTTATAATGGTTACAAATAAAGCAATAGCATCACAAATTTCA
CAAATAAAGCATTTTTTTCACTGCATTCTAGTTGTGGTTTGTCCAAACTCATCAATGTATCTTAACGCGT
AAATTGTAAGCGTTAATATTTTGTTAAAATTCGCGTTAAATTTTTGTTAAATCAGCTCATTTTTTAACCA
ATAGGCCGAAATCGGCAAAATCCCTTATAAATCAAAAGAATAGACCGAGATAGGGT
[37 nt withheld, positions 1597-1633]
AAAGAACGTGGACTCCAACGTCAAAGG
[49 nt withheld, positions 1661-1709]
T
[91 nt withheld, positions 1711-1801]
G
[124 nt withheld, positions 1803-1926]
CAGGTGGCACTTTTCGGGGAAATGTGCGCGGAACCCCTATTTGTTTATTTTTCTAAATACATTCAAATAT
GTATCCGCTCATGAGACAATAACCCTGATAAATGCTTCAATAATATTGAAAAAGGAAGAGTCCTGAGGCG
GAAAGAACCAGCTGTGGAATGTGTGTCAGTTAGGGTGTGGAAAGTCCCCAGGCTCCCCAGCAGGCAGAAG
TATGCAAAGCATGCATCTCAATTAGTCAGCAACCAGGTGTGGAAAGTCCCCAGGCTCCCCAGCAGGCAGA
AGTATGCAAAGCATGCATCTCAATTAGTCAGCAACCATAGTCCCGCCCCTAACTCCGCCCATCCCGCCCC
TAACTCCGCCCAGTTCCGCCCATTCTCCGCCCCATGGCTGACTAATTTTTTTTATTTATGCAGAGGCCGA
GGCCGCCTCGGCCTCTGAGCTATTCCAGAAGTAGTGAGGAGGCTTTTTTGGAGGCCTAGGCTTTTGCAAA
GATCGATCAAGAGACAGGATGAGGATCGTTTCGCATGATTGAACAAGATGGATTGCACGCAGGTTCTCCG
GCCGCTTGGGTGGAGAGGCTATTCGGCTATGACTGGGCACAACAGACAATCGGCTGCTCTGATGCCGCCG
TGTTCCGGCTGTCAGCGCAGGGGCGCCCGGTTCTTTTTGTCAAGACCGACCTGTCCGGTGCCCTGAATGA
ACTGCAAGACGAGGCAGCGCGGCTATCGTGGCTGGCCACGACGGGCGTTCCTTGCGCAGCTGTGCTCGAC
GTTGTCACTGAAGCGGGAAGGGACTGGCTGCTATTGGGCGAAGTGCCGGGGCAGGATCTCCTGTCATCTC
ACCTTGCTCCTGCCGAGAAAGTATCCATCATGGCTGATGCAATGCGGCGGCTGCATACGCTTGATCCGGC
TACCTGCCCATTCGACCACCAAGCGAAACATCGCATCGAGCGAGCACGTACTCGGATGGAAGCCGGTCTT
GTCGATCAGGATGATCTGGACGAAGAGCATCAGGGGCTCGCGCCAGCCGAACTGTTCGCCAGGCTCAAGG
CGAGCATGCCCGACGGCGAGGATCTCGTCGTGACCCATGGCGATGCCTGCTTGCCGAATATCATGGTGGA
AAATGGCCGCTTTTCTGGATTCATCGACTGTGGCCGGCTGGGTGTGGCGGACCGCTATCAGGACATAGCG
TTGGCTACCCGTGATATTGCTGAAGAGCTTGGCGGCGAATGGGCTGACCGCTTCCTCGTGCTTTACGGTA
TCGCCGCTCCCGATTCGCAGCGCATCGCCTTCTATCGCCTTCTTGACGAGTTCTTCTGAGCGGGACTCTG
GGGTTCGAAATGACCGACCAAGCGACGCCCAACCTGCCATCACGAGATTTCGATTCCACCGCCGCCTTCT
ATGAAAGGTTGGGCTTCGGAATCGTTTTCCGGGACGCCGGCTGGATGATCCTCCAGCGCGGGGATCTCAT
GCTGGAGTTCTTCGCCCACCCTAGGGGGAGGCTAACTGAAACACGGAAGGAGACAATACCGGAAGGAACC
CGCGCTATGACGGCAATAAAAAGACAGAATAAAACGCACGGTGTTGGGTCGTTTGTTCATAAACGCGGGG
TTCGGTCCCAGGGCTGGCACTCTGTCGATACCCCACCGAGACCCCATTGGGGCCAATACGCCCGCGTTTC
TTCCTTTTCCCCACCCCACCCCCCAAGTTCGGGTGAAGGCCCAGGGCTCGCAGCCAACGTCGGGGCGGCA
GGCCCTGCCATAGCCTCAGGTTACTCATATATACTTTAGATTGATTTAAAACTTCATTTTTAATTTAAAA
GGATCTAGGTGAAGATCCTTTTTGATAATCTCATGACCAAAATCCCTTAACGTGAGTTTTCGTTCCACTG
AGCGTCAGACCCCGTAGAAAAGATCAAAGGATCTTCTTGAGATCCTTTTTTTCTGCGCGTAATCTGCTGC
TTGCAAACAAAAAAACCACCGCTACCAGCGGTGGTTTGTTTGCCGGATCAAGAGCTACCAACTCTTTTTC
CGAAGGTAACTGGCTTCAGCAGAGCGCAGATACCAAATACTGTCCTTCTAGTGTAGCCGTAGTTAGGCCA
CCACTTCAAGAACTCTGTAGCACCGCCTACATACCTCGCTCTGCTAATCCTGTTACCAGTGGCTGCTGCC
AGTGGCGATAAGTCGTGTCTTACCGGGTTGGACTCAAGACGATAGTTACCGGATAAGGCGCAGCGGTCGG
GCTGAACGGGGGGTTCGTGCACACAGCCCAGCTTGGAGCGAACGACCTACACCGAACTGAGATACCTACA
GCGTGAGCTATGAGAAAGCGCCACGCTTCCCGAAGGGAGAAAGGCGGACAGGTATCCGGTAAGCGGCAGG
GTCGGAACAGGAGAGCGCACGAGGGAGCTTCCAGGGGGAAACGCCTGGTATCTTTATAGTCCTGTCGGGT
TTCGCCACCTCTGACTTGAGCGTCGATTTTTGTGATGCTCGTCAGGGGGGCGGAGCCTATGGAAAAACGC
CAGCAACGCGGCCTTTTTACGGTTCCTGGCCTTTTGCTGGCCTTTTGCTCACATGTTCTTTCCTGCGTTA
TCCCCTGATTCTGTGGATAACCGTATTACCGCCATGCAT
